>Addgene plasmid #198664 | pEM.F03R | addgene full sequence | sequence record 393230 | Addgene NGS Result
GACCCTGTCAGACCAAGTTTACTCATATATACTTTAGATTGATTTAAAACTTCATTTTTAATTTAAAAGG
ATCTAGGTGAAGATCCTTTTTGATAATCTCATGAACAATAAAACTGTCTGCTTACATAAACAGTAATACA
AGGGGTGTTATGAGCCATATTCAACGGGAAACGTCTTGCTCTAGGCCGCGATTAAATTCCAACATGGATG
CTGATTTATATGGGTATAAATGGGCTCGCGATAATGTCGGGCAATCAGGTGCGACAATCTATCGATTGTA
TGGGAAGCCCGATGCGCCAGAGTTGTTTCTGAAACATGGCAAAGGTAGCGTTGCCAATGATGTTACAGAT
GAGATGGTCAGACTAAACTGGCTGACGGAATTTATGCCTCTTCCGACCATCAAGCATTTTATCCGTACTC
CTGATGATGCATGGTTACTCACCACTGCGATCCCCGGGAAAACAGCATTCCAGGTATTAGAAGAATATCC
TGATTCAGGTGAAAATATTGTTGATGCGCTGGCAGTGTTCCTGCGCCGGTTGCATTCGATTCCTGTTTGT
AATTGTCCTTTTAACAGCGATCGCGTATTTCGACTCGCTCAGGCGCAATCACGAATGAATAACGGTTTGG
TTGATGCGAGTGATTTTGATGACGAGCGTAATGGCTGGCCTGTTGAACAAGTCTGGAAAGAAATGCATAA
ACTTTTGCCATTCTCACCGGATTCAGTCGTCACTCATGGTGATTTCTCACTTGATAACCTTATTTTTGAC
GAGGGGAAATTAATAGGTTGTATTGATGTTGGACGAGTCGGAATCGCAGACCGATACCAGGATCTTGCCA
TCCTATGGAACTGCCTCGGTGAGTTTTCTCCTTCATTACAGAAACGGCTTTTTCAAAAATATGGTATTGA
TAATCCTGATATGAATAAATTGCAGTTTCATTTGATGCTCGATGAGTTTTTCTAAGAATTAATTCATGAC
CAAAATCCCTTAACGTGAGTTTTCGTTCCACTGAGCGTCAGACCCCGTAGAAAAGATCAAAGGATCTTCT
TGAGATCCTTTTTTTCTGCGCGTAATCTGCTGCTTGCAAACAAAAAAACCACCGCTACCAGCGGTGGTTT
GTTTGCCGGATCAAGAGCTACCAACTCTTTTTCCGAAGGTAACTGGCTTCAGCAGAGCGCAGATACCAAA
TACTGTTCTTCTAGTGTAGCCGTAGTTAGGCCACCACTTCAAGAACTCTGTAGCACCGCCTACATACCTC
GCTCTGCTAATCCTGTTACCAGTGGCTGCTGCCAGTGGCGATAAGTCGTGTCTTACCGGGTTGGACTCAA
GACGATAGTTACCGGATAAGGCGCAGCGGTCGGGCTGAACGGGGGGTTCGTGCACACAGCCCAGCTTGGA
GCGAACGACCTACACCGAACTGAGATACCTACAGCGTGAGCTATGAGAAAGCGCCACGCTTCCCGAAGGG
AGAAAGGCGGACAGGTATCCGGTAAGCGGCAGGGTCGGAACAGGAGAGCGCACGAGGGAGCTTCCAGGGG
GAAACGCCTGGTATCTTTATAGTCCTGTCGGGTTTCGCCACCTCTGACTTGAGCGTCGATTTTTGTGATG
CTCGTCAGGGGGGCGGAGCCTATGGAAAAACGCCAGCAACGCGGCCTTTTTACGGTTCCTGGCCTTTTGC
TGGCCTTTTGCTCACATGTTCTTTCCTGCGTTATCCCCTGATTCTGTGGATAACCGTATTACCGCCTTTG
AGTGAGCTGATACCGCTCGCCGCAGCCGAACGACCGAGCGCAGCGAGTCAGTGAGCGAGGAAGCGGAAGA
GCGCCCAATACGCAAACCGCCTCTCCCCGCGCGTTGGCCGATTCTGGTCTCCACCGGTGTGAGCAAGGGC
GAGGAGGATAACATGGCCATCATCAAGGAGTTCATGCGCTTCAAGGTGCACATGGAGGGCTCCGTGAACG
GCCACGAGTTCGAGATCGAGGGCGAGGGCGAGGGCCGCCCCTACGAGGGCACCCAGACCGCCAAGCTGAA
GGTGACCAAGGGTGGCCCCCTGCCCTTCGCCTGGGACATCCTGTCCCCTCAGTTCATGTACGGCTCCAAG
GCCTACGTGAAGCACCCCGCCGACATCCCCGACTACTTGAAGCTGTCCTTCCCCGAGGGCTTCAAGTGGG
AGCGCGTGATGAACTTCGAGGACGGCGGCGTGGTGACCGTGACCCAGGACTCCTCCCTGCAGGACGGCGA
GTTCATCTACAAGGTGAAGCTGCGCGGCACCAACTTCCCCTCCGACGGCCCCGTAATGCAGAAGAAGACC
ATGGGCTGGGAGGCCTCCTCCGAGCGGATGTACCCCGAGGACGGCGCCCTGAAGGGCGAGATCAAGCAGA
GGCTGAAGCTGAAGGACGGCGGCCACTACGACGCTGAGGTCAAGACCACCTACAAGGCCAAGAAGCCCGT
GCAGCTGCCCGGCGCCTACAACGTCAACATCAAGTTGGACATCACCTCCCACAACGAGGACTACACCATC
GTGGAACAGTACGAACGCGCCGAGGGCCGCCACTCCACCGGCGGCATGGACGAGCTGTACAAGTAGATAG
AGA
Features (pLannotate 1.2.2; 4 found; start..end, strand, type, name):
    150..965     +  CDS            KanR: aminoglycoside phosphotransferase; aph(3')-Ia; confers resistance to kanamycin in bacteria or G418 (Geneticin®) in eukaryotes
   1050..1638    +  rep_origin     ori: high-copy-number ColE1/pMB1/pBR322/pUC origin of replication
   1821..1864    +  CDS            lacI (fragment): lac repressor; lacI; The lac repressor binds to the lac operator to inhibit transcription in E. coli. This inhibition can be relieved by adding lactose or isopropyl-β-D-thiogalactopyranoside (IPTG).
   1879..2586    +  CDS            mCherry: monomeric derivative of DsRed fluorescent protein (Shaner et al., 2004) mammalian codon-optimized
