[The description below was written by a language model from this plasmid's Addgene catalogue record and pLannotate feature annotations shown in this document.]
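Description:
pEM.F03R is a small (about 2.6 kb) part-donor plasmid from the Easy-MISE (Easy Modular Integrative fuSion-ready Expression) toolkit, a Golden Gate-based modular cloning system for engineering heterologous production in Saccharomyces cerevisiae. It is built on the pGA-blue backbone and is maintained in E. coli as a high-copy plasmid through a ColE1/pUC-type origin of replication, with selection by kanamycin via the aph(3')-Ia aminoglycoside phosphotransferase gene. The annotation shows no yeast origin, yeast auxotrophic marker, or integration homology, which fits a storage vector that supplies a part for assembly rather than one introduced into yeast itself.

The payload is the mCherry coding sequence, a monomeric red fluorescent protein derived from DsRed; the annotation matches it to the mammalian codon-optimized version. No promoter or terminator is annotated around it, so the plasmid carries a bare coding-sequence module. According to the record, the part is flanked so that it is released with "HI" protruding ends, the overhang designation in the toolkit that determines where the fragment slots into a multi-part assembly. The record does not spell out which position this corresponds to or which restriction enzyme is used, although the toolkit's "fusion-ready" design suggests use as a fluorescent fusion partner or reporter. A very short lacI fragment annotated just upstream of mCherry is most likely a backbone remnant with no functional role. Typical use would be combining this module with promoter, gene, and terminator parts from the same toolkit to build yeast expression cassettes whose product can be followed by red fluorescence.
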