Addgene plasmid #198664: pEM.F03R
Purpose: Easy-MISE toolkit pEM-plasmid containing mCherry coding sequence with HI protruding ends
Depositing lab: Paola Branduardi. Depositing organization: Universita degli Studi di Milano-Bicocca. Publication: Easy Modular Integrative fuSion-ready Expression (Easy-MISE) Toolkit for Fast Engineering of Heterologous Productions in Saccharomyces cerevisiae. Maestroni L, Butti P, Milanesi R, Pagliari S, Campone L, Serra I, Branduardi P. ACS Synth Biol. 2023 Apr 14. doi: 10.1021/acssynbio.3c00015. PubMed 37058502.
Backbone
  Vector backbone: pGA-blue
  Backbone manufacturer: IndBioTech Lab
  Vector type: Yeast Expression, Synthetic Biology
Growth in bacteria
  Bacterial resistance: Kanamycin, 50 μg/mL
  Growth temperature: 37°C
  Growth strain: DH5alpha
  Copy number: High Copy
Gene/Insert
  Gene/Insert name: mCherry
  Species: Other
  Cloning method: Unknown
Terms and licenses: Academic/Nonprofit Terms; Industry Terms: Not Available to Industry
Depositor comments: Cloning Method: Goldon Gate Assembly
How to cite: pEM.F03R was a gift from Paola Branduardi (Addgene plasmid # 198664 ; http://n2t.net/addgene:198664 ; RRID:Addgene_198664)
